>Addgene plasmid #236794 | KSR1-HaloTag Fusion Vector | addgene full sequence | sequence record 471811 | Addgene NGS Result
GACGTCGGCAGTGAAAAAAATGCTTTATTTGTGAAATTTGTGATGCTATTGCTTTATTTGTAACCATTAT
AAGCTGCAATAAACAAGTTAACAACAACAATTGCATTCATTTTATGTTTCAGGTTCAGGGGGAGGTGTGG
GAGGTTTTTTAAAGCAAGTAAAACCTCTACAAATGTGGTATGGCTGATTATGATCCGCGGCCGCAATACG
TCGACGTTATCAGCTGACTTCGTACGAGAGCCTAGGATTATGGCGCGCCACTAGTTATTAATAGTAATCA
ATTACGGGGTCATTAGTTCATAGCCCATATATGGAGTTCCGCGTTACATAACTTACGGTAAATGGCCCGC
CTGGCTGACCGCCCAACGACCCCCGCCCATTGACGTCAATAATGACGTATGTTCCCATAGTAACGCCAAT
AGGGACTTTCCATTGACGTCAATGGGTGGAGTATTTACGGTAAACTGCCCACTTGGCAGTACATCAAGTG
TATCATATGCCAAGTCCGCCCCCTATTGACGTCAATGACGGTAAATGGCCCGCCTGGCATTATGCCCAGT
ACATGACCTTACGGGACTTTCCTACTTGGCAGTACATCTACGTATTAGTCATCGCTATTACCATGGTGAT
GCGGTTTTGGCAGTACACCAATGGGCGTGGATAGCGGTTTGACTCACGGGGATTTCCAAGTCTCCACCCC
ATTGACGTCAATGGGAGTTTGTTTTGGCACCAAAATCAACGGGACTTTCCAAAATGTCGTAATAACCCCG
CCCCGTTGACGCAAATGGGCGGTAGGCGTGTACGGTGGGAGGTCTATATAAGCAGAGCTGGTTTAGTGAA
CCGTCAGATCACTAGAAGCTTTATTGCGGTAGTTTATCACAGTTAAATTGCTAACGCAGTCAGTGCTTCT
GACACAACAGTCTCGAACTTAAGCTGCAGAAGTTGGTCGTGAGGCACTGGGCAGGTAAGTATCAAGGTTA
CAAGACAGGTTTAAGGAGACCAATAGAAACTGGGCTTGTCGAGACAGAGAAGACTCTTGCGTTTCTGATA
GGCACCTATTGGTCTTACTGACATCCACTTTGCCTTTCTCTCCACAGGTGTCCACTCCCAGTTCAATTAC
AGCTCTTAAGGCTAGAGTATTAATACGACTCACTATAGGGCTAGCGATCGCC
[2772 nt withheld, positions 1173-3944]
TCTCTCGAGCCAACCACTGAGGATCTGTACTTTCAGAGCGATAACGATGGATCCGAAATCGGTACTGGCT
TTCCATTCGACCCCCATTATGTGGAAGTCCTGGGCGAGCGCATGCACTACGTCGATGTTGGTCCGCGCGA
TGGCACCCCTGTGCTGTTCCTGCACGGTAACCCGACCTCCTCCTACGTGTGGCGCAACATCATCCCGCAT
GTTGCACCGACCCATCGCTGCATTGCTCCAGACCTGATCGGTATGGGCAAATCCGACAAACCAGACCTGG
GTTATTTCTTCGACGACCACGTCCGCTTCATGGATGCCTTCATCGAAGCCCTGGGTCTGGAAGAGGTCGT
CCTGGTCATTCACGACTGGGGCTCCGCTCTGGGTTTCCACTGGGCCAAGCGCAATCCAGAGCGCGTCAAA
GGTATTGCATTTATGGAGTTCATCCGCCCTATCCCGACCTGGGACGAATGGCCAGAATTTGCCCGCGAGA
CCTTCCAGGCCTTCCGCACCACCGACGTCGGCCGCAAGCTGATCATCGATCAGAACGTTTTTATCGAGGG
TACGCTGCCGATGGGTGTCGTCCGCCCGCTGACTGAAGTCGAGATGGACCATTACCGCGAGCCGTTCCTG
AATCCTGTTGACCGCGAGCCACTGTGGCGCTTCCCAAACGAGCTGCCAATCGCCGGTGAGCCAGCGAACA
TCGTCGCGCTGGTCGAAGAATACATGGACTGGCTGCACCAGTCCCCTGTCCCGAAGCTGCTGTTCTGGGG
CACCCCAGGCGTTCTGATCCCACCGGCCGAAGCCGCTCGCCTGGCCAAAAGCCTGCCTAACTGCAAGGCT
GTGGACATCGGCCCGGGTCTGAATCTGCTGCAAGAAGACAACCCGGACCTGATCGGCAGCGAGATCGCGC
GCTGGCTGTCTACTCTGGAGATTTCCGGTTAATAGAATTCTAGAGTCGACCTGCAGGCATGCAAGCTGAT
TTGGCTGCTGCCACCGCTGAGCAAGGCCGCTTCGAGCAGACATGATAAGATACATTGATGAGTTTGGACA
AACCACAACTAGAATGCAGTGAAAAAAATGCTTTATTTGTGAAATTTGTGATGCTATTGCTTTATTTGTA
ACCATTATAAGCTGCAATAAACAAGTTAACAACAACAATTGCATTCATTTTATGTTTCAGGTTCAGGGGG
AGATGTGGGAGGTTTTTTTAAGCAAGTAAAACCTCTACAAATGTGGTAAAATCTTAATTAAGAATTCTAA
TATAACTTCGTATAGCATACATTATACGAAGTTATGGATCCACTGTTGACAATTAATCATCGGCATAGTA
TATCGGCATAGTATAATACGACAAGGTGAGGAACTAAACCCAGGAGGCAGATCATGATTGAACAAGATGG
ATTGCACGCAGGTTCTCCGGCCGCTTGGGTGGAGAGGCTATTCGGCTATGACTGGGCACAACAGACAATC
GGCTGCTCTGATGCCGCCGTGTTCCGGCTGTCAGCGCAGGGGCGCCCGGTTCTTTTTGTCAAGACCGACC
TGTCCGGTGCCCTGAATGAACTGCAGGACGAGGCAGCGCGGCTATCGTGGCTGGCCACGACGGGCGTTCC
TTGCGCAGCTGTGCTCGACGTTGTCACTGAAGCGGGAAGGGACTGGCTGCTATTGGGCGAAGTGCCGGGG
CAGGATCTCCTGTCATCTCACCTTGCTCCTGCCGAGAAAGTATCCATCATGGCTGATGCAATGCGGCGGC
TGCATACGCTTGATCCGGCTACCTGCCCATTCGACCACCAAGCGAAACATCGCATCGAGCGAGCACGTAC
TCGGATGGAAGCCGGTCTTGTCGATCAGGATGATCTGGACGAAGAGCATCAGGGGCTCGCGCCAGCCGAA
CTGTTCGCCAGGCTCAAGGCGCGCATGCCCGACGGCGAGGATCTCGTCGTGACCCATGGCGATGCCTGCT
TGCCGAATATCATGGTGGAAAATGGCCGCTTTTCTGGATTCATCGACTGTGGCCGGCTGGGTGTGGCGGA
CCGCTATCAGGACATAGCGTTGGCTACCCGTGATATTGCTGAAGAGCTTGGCGGCGAATGGGCTGACCGC
TTCCTCGTGCTTTACGGTATCGCCGCTCCCGATTCGCAGCGCATCGCCTTCTATCGCCTTCTTGACGAGT
TCTTCTGATTCGAAATGACCGACCAAGCGACGCCCAACCGGTATCAGCTCACTCAAAGGCGGTAATACGG
TTATCCACAGAATCAGGGGATAACGCAGGAAAGAACATGTGAGCAAAAGGCCAGCAAAAGGCCAGGAACC
GTAAAAAGGCCGCGTTGCTGGCGTTTTTCCATAGGCTCCGCCCCCCTGACGAGCATCACAAAAATCGACG
CTCAAGTCAGAGGTGGCGAAACCCGACAGGACTATAAAGATACCAGGCGTTTCCCCCTGGAAGCTCCCTC
GTGCGCTCTCCTGTTCCGACCCTGCCGCTTACCGGATACCTGTCCGCCTTTCTCCCTTCGGGAAGCGTGG
CGCTTTCTCATAGCTCACGCTGTAGGTATCTCAGTTCGGTGTAGGTCGTTCGCTCCAAGCTGGGCTGTGT
GCACGAACCCCCCGTTCAGCCCGACCGCTGCGCCTTATCCGGTAACTATCGTCTTGAGTCCAACCCGGTA
AGACACGACTTATCGCCACTGGCAGCAGCCACTGGTAACAGGATTAGCAGAGCGAGGTATGTAGGCGGTG
CTACAGAGTTCTTGAAGTGGTGGCCTAACTACGGCTACACTAGAAGGACAGTATTTGGTATCTGCGCTCT
GCTGAAGCCAGTTACCTTCGGAAAAAGAGTTGGTAGCTCTTGATCCGGCAAACAAACCACCGCTGGTAGC
GGTGGTTTTTTTGTTTGCAAGCAGCAGATTACGCGCAGAAAAAAAGGATTTCAAGAAGATCCTTTGATCT
TTTCTACGGGGTCTGACGCTCAGTGGAACGAAAACTCACGTTAAGGGATTTTGGTCATGAGATTATCAAA
AAGGATCTTCACCTAGATCCTTTTATAGTCCGGAATCGTCACACAAAAAACCAACACACAGATGTAATGA
AAATAAAGATATTTTATTGCGGCCATCGTGATGGCTAGAGTTTAGCCCTCCCACACATAACCAGAGGGCA
GCAATTCACGAATCCCAACTGCCGTCGGCTGTCCATCACTGTCCTTCACTATGGCTTTGATCCCAGGATG
CAGATCGAGAAGCACCTGTCGGCACCGTCCGCAGGGGCTCAAGATGCCCCTGTTCTCATTTCCGATCGCG
ACGATACAAGTCAGGTTGCCAGCTGCCGCAGCAGCAGCAGTGCCCAGCACCACGAGTTCTGCACAAGGTC
CCCCAGTAAAATGATATACATTGACACCAGTGAAGATGCGGCCGTCGCTAGAGAGAGCTGCGCTGGCGAC
GCTGTAGTCTTCAGAGATGGGGATGCTGTTGATTGTAGCCGTTGCTCTTTCAATGAGGGTGGATTCTTCT
TGAGACAAAGGCTTGGCCATGGTGGCGCTAGTGTCAGAAGAATCGAGCTTTTTGCAAAAGCCTAGGCCTC
CAAAAAAGCCTCCTCACTACTTCTGGAATAGCTCAGAGGCCGAGGCGGCCTCGGCCTCTGCATAAATAAA
AAAAATTAGTCAGCCATGGGGCGGAGAATGGGCGGAACTGGGCGGAGTTAGGGGCGGGATGGGCGGAGTT
AGGGGCGGGACTATGGTTGCTGACTAATTGAGATGCATGCTTTGCATACTTCTGCCTGCTGGGGAGCCTG
GGGACTTTCCACACCTGGTTGCTGACTAATTGAGATGCATGCTTTGCATACTTCTGCCTGCTGGGGAGCC
TGGGGACTTTCCACACCCTAACTGACACACATTCCACAGCTGGTTCTTTCCGCCTCAGAAGGTACCTAAC
CAAGTTCCTCTTTCAGAGGTTATTTCAGGCCATGGTGCTGCGCAAGACGCGTTAATTAA
Features (pLannotate 1.2.2; 19 found; start..end, strand, type, name):
      8..89      -  polyA_signal   SV40 poly(A) signal: SV40 polyadenylation signal
    112..195     -  CDS            large T antigen (fragment): large T antigen from SV40 (simian virus 40)
    260..625     +  enhancer       CMV enhancer: human cytomegalovirus immediate early enhancer
    627..826     +  promoter       CMV promoter: human cytomegalovirus (CMV) immediate early promoter
    965..1097    +  intron         chimeric intron: chimera between introns from human β-globin and immunoglobulin heavy chain genes
   1141..1159    +  promoter       T7 promoter: promoter for bacteriophage T7 RNA polymerase
   1173..3941    +  CDS            KSR1 (sequence withheld): KSR1_HUMAN - Also known as KSR. Experimental evidence at protein level: Swiss-Prot protein existence level 1. Part of a multiprotein signaling complex which promotes phosphorylation of Raf family members and activation of downstream MAP kinases (By similarity). Independently of its kinase activity, acts as MAP2K1/MEK1 and MAP2K2/MEK2-dependent allosteric activator of BRAF; upon binding to MAP2K1/MEK1 or MAP2K2/MEK2, dimerizes with BRAF and promotes BRAF-mediated phosphorylation of MAP2K1/MEK1 and/or MAP2K2/MEK2 (PubMed:29433126). Promotes activation of MAPK1 and/or MAPK3, both in response to E
   3963..3983    +  CDS            TEV site: tobacco etch virus (TEV) protease recognition and cleavage site
   3999..4882    +  CDS            HaloTag® (fragment): modified bacterial dehalogenase that forms covalent bonds with chloroalkane derivatives
   4893..4921    +  misc_feature   MCS (fragment): pUC18/19 multiple cloning site
   4970..5091    -  polyA_signal   SV40 poly(A) signal: SV40 polyadenylation signal
   5114..5182    -  CDS            large T antigen (fragment): large T antigen from SV40 (simian virus 40)
   5206..5239    +  protein_bind   loxP: Cre-mediated recombination occurs in the 8-bp core sequence (GCATACAT). Cre recombinase
   5249..5296    +  promoter       EM7 promoter: synthetic bacterial promoter&nbsp
   5328..6119    +  CDS            neo: KKA2_KLEPN - Also known as kan, nptII. Experimental evidence at protein level: Swiss-Prot protein existence level 1. Resistance to kanamycin, neomycin, paromomycin, ribostamycin, butirosin and gentamicin B. From Klebsiella pneumoniae.
   6280..6868    -  rep_origin     ori: high-copy-number ColE1/pMB1/pBR322/pUC origin of replication
   6994..7042    -  polyA_signal   poly(A) signal: synthetic polyadenylation signal
   7066..7464    -  CDS            BSD: blasticidin S deaminase; Aspergillus terreus BSD; confers resistance to blasticidin
   7495..7852    -  promoter       SV40 promoter: SV40 enhancer and early promoter
