[The description below was written by a language model from this plasmid's Addgene catalogue record and pLannotate feature annotations shown in this document.]
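Description:
KSR1-HaloTag Fusion Vector is a mammalian expression plasmid built on Promega's pFN28K HaloTag CMV-neo Flexi backbone. It produces human KSR1 (kinase suppressor of Ras 1) fused at its C terminus to HaloTag. The plasmid replicates in E. coli at high copy from a ColE1/pUC-type origin and is selected with kanamycin. Resistance comes from the neo (nptII) gene, which is preceded by the synthetic bacterial EM7 promoter.

In the expression cassette, the CMV immediate-early enhancer and promoter are followed by a chimeric β-globin/immunoglobulin intron, which generally improves transcript processing and expression. A T7 promoter sits just upstream of the coding region and would permit in vitro transcription. The unmutated KSR1 open reading frame is joined through a linker containing a TEV protease cleavage site to HaloTag, and the cassette ends in an SV40 polyadenylation signal. HaloTag is a modified bacterial dehalogenase that bonds covalently to chloroalkane ligands. The fusion can therefore be labelled with fluorescent ligands or captured on resin, and the TEV site allows KSR1 to be released from the tag. KSR1 is a scaffold in the RAF/MEK/ERK pathway, so the construct suits imaging, pull-down or proximity-based interaction studies of that complex, although the record states only expression in mammalian cells as its purpose.

The catalogue lists neomycin/G418 as the mammalian selectable marker. The feature table, however, shows no annotated eukaryotic promoter directly upstream of neo. It does show a separate cassette in which the SV40 early promoter drives blasticidin S deaminase with a synthetic poly(A) signal, and the catalogue entry does not mention this marker. A single loxP site lies next to the EM7-neo unit, and the record does not explain its role.
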