Addgene plasmid #236794: KSR1-HaloTag Fusion Vector
Purpose: Express KSR1-HaloTag(R) Fusion Protein in Mammalian Cells under a CMV promoter
Depositing lab: Promega Corporation.
Backbone
  Vector backbone: pFN28K HaloTag(R) CMV-neo Flexi(R) Vector
  Vector type: Mammalian Expression
  Selectable markers: Neomycin (select with G418)
Growth in bacteria
  Bacterial resistance: Kanamycin, 50 μg/mL
  Growth temperature: 37°C
  Growth strain: DH5alpha
  Copy number: High Copy
Gene/Insert
  Gene/Insert name: KSR1
  Species: H. sapiens (human)
  Mutation: None
  Entrez Gene: KSR1 (a.k.a. KSR, RSU2)
  Promoter: CMV
  Tag / fusion protein: HaloTag (R) (C terminal on backbone)
  Cloning method: Other
Terms and licenses: Academic/Nonprofit Terms; Industry Terms
How to cite: KSR1-HaloTag Fusion Vector was a gift from Promega Corporation (Addgene plasmid # 236794 ; http://n2t.net/addgene:236794 ; RRID:Addgene_236794)
